Addgene plasmid #1498: pPD95_85
Purpose: (Empty Backbone)
Depositing lab: Andrew Fire. Depositing organization: Carnegie Institution for Science.
Backbone
  Vector backbone: Unknown
  Backbone size (bp): 4470
  Vector type: Worm Expression
Growth in bacteria
  Bacterial resistance: Ampicillin, 100 μg/mL
  Growth temperature: 37°C
  Growth strain: DH5alpha
  Copy number: Unknown
Gene/Insert
  Gene/Insert name: None
  Tag / fusion protein: IVSA, ATG-SecSig, gfpN, IVSR, gfpS65T, IVSS, IVST, gfpC, IVSL
  Cloning method: Restriction Enzyme
Terms and licenses: Academic/Nonprofit Terms; Industry Terms: Not Available to Industry
Depositor comments: See Fire Lab Vector Kit Documentation 1995. Fire Lab Miniprep Number pPD95.85, Ligation number NONE.
How to cite: pPD95_85 was a gift from Andrew Fire (Addgene plasmid # 1498 ; http://n2t.net/addgene:1498 ; RRID:Addgene_1498)
