[The description below was written by a language model from this plasmid's Addgene catalogue record and pLannotate feature annotations shown in this document.]
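Description:
pPD95_85 is an empty-backbone vector for expression in the worm Caenorhabditis elegans, one of the 1995 vector kit series of modular GFP reporter plasmids. It is about 4.5 kb (4,470 bp in the catalogue, 4,463 nt in the deposited sequence) and is maintained in E. coli through a high-copy ColE1/pUC-type origin, with selection by the ampicillin resistance gene (β-lactamase) under its own promoter. The parent backbone is listed as unknown. The annotated remnants point to a pUC-style scaffold: a pUC18/19 polylinker fragment, lac promoter, operator and CAP site, a lacI fragment, and short rop and bom fragments.

The payload is a promoterless GFP cassette. According to the catalogue, it comprises a synthetic intron (IVSA), an ATG start codon fused to a secretion signal sequence, and a GFP coding region carrying the S65T substitution. The coding region is split into segments (gfpN, gfpS65T, gfpC) interrupted by further artificial introns (IVSR, IVSS, IVST, IVSL). Such introns are typically included to improve transgene expression in worms. The automated annotation detects this region as a single Aequorea victoria-derived fluorescent protein CDS, labelled by its closest database match rather than as GFP S65T. No worm promoter is recorded, and no gene insert is present. The polylinker fragment lies upstream of the cassette, which suggests that users clone a promoter or regulatory fragment of interest by restriction cloning to drive a secretion-targeted GFP reporter. The record does not state a 3' UTR. A short downstream match to C. elegans aex-5 is annotated, but its role is not explained.
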