Features (pLannotate 1.2.2; 12 found; start..end, strand, type, name):
     18..58      -  misc_feature   MCS (fragment): pUC18/19 multiple cloning site
    247..1110    +  CDS            sg12: sg12 is a basic (constitutively fluorescent) long stokes shift fluorescent protein published in 1997, derived from Aequorea victoria.
   1728..1880    +  CDS            aex-5 (fragment): AEX5_CAEEL - Also known as kpc-3 From Caenorhabditis elegans.
   2008..2043    +  CDS            rop (fragment): Rop protein, which maintains plasmids at low copy number; rop
   2145..2244    +  misc_feature   bom (fragment): basis of mobility region from pBR322
   2342..2446    +  promoter       AmpR promoter: bla
   2447..3307    +  CDS            AmpR: β-lactamase; bla; confers resistance to ampicillin, carbenicillin, and related antibiotics
   3478..4066    +  rep_origin     ori: high-copy-number ColE1/pMB1/pBR322/pUC origin of replication
   4249..4341    +  CDS            lacI (fragment): lac repressor; lacI; The lac repressor binds to the lac operator to inhibit transcription in E. coli. This inhibition can be relieved by adding lactose or isopropyl-β-D-thiogalactopyranoside (IPTG).
   4354..4375    +  protein_bind   CAP binding site: CAP binding activates transcription in the presence of cAMP. E. coli catabolite activator protein
   4390..4420    +  promoter       lac promoter: promoter for the E. coli lac operon
   4428..4444    +  protein_bind   lac operator: The lac repressor binds to the lac operator to inhibit transcription in E. coli. This inhibition can be relieved by adding lactose or isopropyl-β-D-thiogalactopyranoside (IPTG). lac repressor encoded by lacI
>Addgene plasmid #1498 | pPD95_85 | depositor full sequence | sequence record 109 | Author sequence
ATGACCATGATTACGCCAAGCTTGCATGCCTGCAGGTCGACTCTAGAGGATCCCCGGGATTGGCCAAAGG
ACCCAAAGGTATGTTTCGAATGATACTAACATAACATAGAACATTTTCAGGAGGACCCTTGGCTAGCAAA
AATGCATAAGGTTTTGCTGGCACTGTTCTTTATCTTTCTGGCACCAGCATCCGCACTGGCAGTCTCCGAA
CCGGTCCTAGCGTCGACGGTACCGGTAGAAAAAATGAGTAAAGGAGAAGAACTTTTCACTGGAGTTGTCC
CAATTCTTGTTGAATTAGATGGTGATGTTAATGGGCACAAATTTTCTGTCAGTGGAGAGGGTGAAGGTGA
TGCAACATACGGAAAACTTACCCTTAAATTTATTTGCACTACTGGAAAACTACCTGTTCCATGGGTAAGT
TTAAACATATATATACTAACTAACCCTGATTATTTAAATTTTCAGCCAACACTTGTCACTACTTTCACTT
ATGGTGTTCAATGCTTCTCGAGATACCCAGATCATATGAAACGGCATGACTTTTTCAAGAGTGCCATGCC
CGAAGGTTATGTACAGGAAAGAACTATATTTTTCAAAGATGACGGGAACTACAAGACACGTAAGTTTAAA
CAGTTCGGTACTAACTAACCATACATATTTAAATTTTCAGGTGCTGAAGTCAAGTTTGAAGGTGATACCC
TTGTTAATAGAATCGAGTTAAAAGGTATTGATTTTAAAGAAGATGGAAACATTCTTGGACACAAATTGGA
ATACAACTATAACTCACACAATGTATACATCATGGCAGACAAACAAAAGAATGGAATCAAAGTTGTAAGT
TTAAACATGATTTTACTAACTAACTAATCTGATTTAAATTTTCAGAACTTCAAAATTAGACACAACATTG
AAGATGGAAGCGTTCAACTAGCAGACCATTATCAACAAAATACTCCAATTGGCGATGGCCCTGTCCTTTT
ACCAGACAACCATTACCTGTCCACACAATCTGCCCTTTCGAAAGATCCCAACGAAAAGAGAGACCACATG
GTCCTTCTTGAGTTTGTAACAGCTGCTGGGATTACACATGGCATGGATGAACTATACAAATAGCATTCGT
AGAATTCCAACTGAGCGCCGGTCGCTACCATTACCAACTTGTCTGGTGTCAAAAATAATAGGGGCCGCTG
TCATCAGAGTAAGTTTAAACTGAGTTCTACTAACTAACGAGTAATATTTAAATTTTCAGCATCTCGCGCC
CGTGCCTCTGACTTCTAAGTCCAATTACTCTTCAACATCCCTACATGCTCTTTCTCCCTGTGCTCCCACC
CCCTATTTTTGTTATTATCAAAAAACTTCTCTTAATTTCTTTGTTTTTTAGCTTCTTTTAAGTCACCTCT
AACAATGAAATTGTGTAGATTCAAAAATAGAATTAATTCGTAATAAAAAGTCGAAAAAAATTGTGCTCCC
TCCCCCCATTAATAATAATTCTATCCCAAAATCTACACAATGTTCTGTGTACACTTCTTATGTTTTTTAC
TTCTGATAAATTTTTTTGAAACATCATAGAAAAAACCGCACACAAAATACCTTATCATATGTTACGTTTC
AGTTTATGACCGCAATTTTTATTTCTTCGCACGTCTGGGCCTCTCATGACGTCAAATCATGCTCATCGTG
AAAAAGTTTTGGAGTATTTTTGGAATTTTTCAATCAAGTGAAAGTTTATGAAATTAATTTTCCTGCTTTT
GCTTTTTGGGGTTTCCCCTATTGTTTGTCAAGATTTCGAGGACGGCGTTTTTCTTGCTAAAATCACAAGT
ATTGATGAGCACGATGCAAGAAAGATCGGAAGAAGGTTTGGGTTTGAGGCTCAGTGGAAGGTGAGTAGAA
GTTGATAATTTGAAAGTGGAGTAGTGTCTATGGGGTTTTTGCCTTAAATGACAGAATACATTCCCAATAT
ACCAAACATAACTGTTTCCTACTAGTCGGCCGTACGGGCCCTTTCGTCTCGCGCGTTTCGGTGATGACGG
TGAAAACCTCTGACACATGCAGCTCCCGGAGACGGTCACAGCTTGTCTGTAAGCGGATGCCGGGAGCAGA
CAAGCCCGTCAGGGCGCGTCAGCGGGTGTTGGCGGGTGTCGGGGCTGGCTTAACTATGCGGCATCAGAGC
AGATTGTACTGAGAGTGCACCATATGCGGTGTGAAATACCGCACAGATGCGTAAGGAGAAAATACCGCAT
CAGGCGGCCTTAAGGGCCTCGTGATACGCCTATTTTTATAGGTTAATGTCATGATAATAATGGTTTCTTA
GACGTCAGGTGGCACTTTTCGGGGAAATGTGCGCGGAACCCCTATTTGTTTATTTTTCTAAATACATTCA
AATATGTATCCGCTCATGAGACAATAACCCTGATAAATGCTTCAATAATATTGAAAAAGGAAGAGTATGA
GTATTCAACATTTCCGTGTCGCCCTTATTCCCTTTTTTGCGGCATTTTGCCTTCCTGTTTTTGCTCACCC
AGAAACGCTGGTGAAAGTAAAAGATGCTGAAGATCAGTTGGGTGCACGAGTGGGTTACATCGAACTGGAT
CTCAACAGCGGTAAGATCCTTGAGAGTTTTCGCCCCGAAGAACGTTTTCCAATGATGAGCACTTTTAAAG
TTCTGCTATGTGGCGCGGTATTATCCCGTATTGACGCCGGGCAAGAGCAACTCGGTCGCCGCATACACTA
TTCTCAGAATGACTTGGTTGAGTACTCACCAGTCACAGAAAAGCATCTTACGGATGGCATGACAGTAAGA
GAATTATGCAGTGCTGCCATAACCATGAGTGATAACACTGCGGCCAACTTACTTCTGACAACGATCGGAG
GACCGAAGGAGCTAACCGCTTTTTTGCACAACATGGGGGATCATGTAACTCGCCTTGATCGTTGGGAACC
GGAGCTGAATGAAGCCATACCAAACGACGAGCGTGACACCACGATGCCTGTAGCAATGGCAACAACGTTG
CGCAAACTATTAACTGGCGAACTACTTACTCTAGCTTCCCGGCAACAATTAATAGACTGGATGGAGGCGG
ATAAAGTTGCAGGACCACTTCTGCGCTCGGCCCTTCCGGCTGGCTGGTTTATTGCTGATAAATCTGGAGC
CGGTGAGCGTGGGTCTCGCGGTATCATTGCAGCACTGGGGCCAGATGGTAAGCCCTCCCGTATCGTAGTT
ATCTACACGACGGGGAGTCAGGCAACTATGGATGAACGAAATAGACAGATCGCTGAGATAGGTGCCTCAC
TGATTAAGCATTGGTAACTGTCAGACCAAGTTTACTCATATATACTTTAGATTGATTTAAAACTTCATTT
TTAATTTAAAAGGATCTAGGTGAAGATCCTTTTTGATAATCTCATGACCAAAATCCCTTAACGTGAGTTT
TCGTTCCACTGAGCGTCAGACCCCGTAGAAAAGATCAAAGGATCTTCTTGAGATCCTTTTTTTCTGCGCG
TAATCTGCTGCTTGCAAACAAAAAAACCACCGCTACCAGCGGTGGTTTGTTTGCCGGATCAAGAGCTACC
AACTCTTTTTCCGAAGGTAACTGGCTTCAGCAGAGCGCAGATACCAAATACTGTCCTTCTAGTGTAGCCG
TAGTTAGGCCACCACTTCAAGAACTCTGTAGCACCGCCTACATACCTCGCTCTGCTAATCCTGTTACCAG
TGGCTGCTGCCAGTGGCGATAAGTCGTGTCTTACCGGGTTGGACTCAAGACGATAGTTACCGGATAAGGC
GCAGCGGTCGGGCTGAACGGGGGGTTCGTGCACACAGCCCAGCTTGGAGCGAACGACCTACACCGAACTG
AGATACCTACAGCGTGAGCATTGAGAAAGCGCCACGCTTCCCGAAGGGAGAAAGGCGGACAGGTATCCGG
TAAGCGGCAGGGTCGGAACAGGAGAGCGCACGAGGGAGCTTCCAGGGGGAAACGCCTGGTATCTTTATAG
TCCTGTCGGGTTTCGCCACCTCTGACTTGAGCGTCGATTTTTGTGATGCTCGTCAGGGGGGCGGAGCCTA
TGGAAAAACGCCAGCAACGCGGCCTTTTTACGGTTCCTGGCCTTTTGCTGGCCTTTTGCTCACATGTTCT
TTCCTGCGTTATCCCCTGATTCTGTGGATAACCGTATTACCGCCTTTGAGTGAGCTGATACCGCTCGCCG
CAGCCGAACGACCGAGCGCAGCGAGTCAGTGAGCGAGGAAGCGGAAGAGCGCCCAATACGCAAACCGCCT
CTCCCCGCGCGTTGGCCGATTCATTAATGCAGCTGGCACGACAGGTTTCCCGACTGGAAAGCGGGCAGTG
AGCGCAACGCAATTAATGTGAGTTAGCTCACTCATTAGGCACCCCAGGCTTTACACTTTATGCTTCCGGC
TCGTATGTTGTGTGGAATTGTGAGCGGATAACAATTTCACACAGGAAACAGCT
