>Addgene plasmid #1498 | pPD95_85 | addgene partial sequence | sequence record 16639 | 1498_m13reverse
GNGCTGCGGTCGACTCTAGAGGATCCCCGGGATTGGCCAAAGGACCCAAAGGTATGTTTCGAATGATACT
AACATAACATAGAACATTTTCAGGAGGACCCTTGGCTAGCAAAAATGCATAAGGTTTTGCTGGCACTGTT
CTTTATCTTTCTGGCACCAGCATCCGCACTGGCAGTCTCCGAACCGGTCCTAGCGTCGACGGTACCGGTA
GAAAAAATGAGTAAAGGAGAAGAACTTTTCACTGGAGTTGTCCCAATTCTTGTTGAATTAGATGGTGATG
TTAATGGGCACAAATTTTCTGTCAGTGGAGAGGGTGAAGGTGATGCAACATACGGAAAACTTACCCTTAA
ATTTATTTGCACTACTGGAAAACTACCTGTTCCATGGGTAAGTTTAAACATATATATACTAACTAACCCT
GATTATTTAAATTTTCAGCCAACACTTGTCACTACTTTCACTTATGGTGTTCAATGCTTCTCGAGATACC
CAGATCATATGAAACGGCATGACTTTTTCAAGAGTGCCATGCCCGAAGGTTATGTACAGGAAAGAACTAT
ATTTTTCAAAGATGACGGGAACTACAAGACACGTAAGTTTAAACAGTTCGGTACTAACTAACCATACATA
TTTAAATTTTCAGGTGCTGAAGTCAAGTTTGAAGGTGATACCCTTGTTAATAGAATCGAGTTAAAAGGTA
TTGATTTTAAAGAAGATGGAAACATTCTTGGACACAAATTGGAATACAACTATAACTCACACAATGTATA
CATCATGGCAGACAAACAAAAGAATGGAATCAAAGTTGTAAGTTTAAACATGATTTTACTAACTAACTAA
TCTGATTTAAATTTTCAGAACTTCAAAATTAGACACAACATTGAAGATGGAAGCGTTCAACTAGCAGACC
ATTATCAACAAAATACTCCAATTGGCGATGGCCCTGTCCTTTTACCAGACAACCATTACCTGTCCACACA
NNCTGCCCTTTCGAAAGATCCCAACGAAAGAAAGACCCATGGNCCTNCTGAGTTGNAACAGCTGCTGGGA
ATACNCNTGGCTGGATGAACTATACAAATAGCATCCGTAAAATNCNACTGAGCGCCGGTCNCTACCATNA
CCAACTTGNCNGGGGCCNAAAANAAANGGGGCCNCCGTCNTCCAAANANNTTNAACCNGAGTTCCCCCAC
NAACGGGNAAAATTTAANTTTNCNGAATTCCCCGCCCGGGNCCNTGAAATTNNAANNCNAANNACCCTTN
AAAATCCCAAANGGGCNTTNCCCCGGGGGCC
